Addgene plasmid #240128: MSCV-IRES-GFP
Purpose: Expresses GFP in mammalian cells
Depositing lab: Timothy Ley. Depositing organization: Washington University in Saint Louis. Publication: Overexpression of the signaling-coordinator GAB2 can play an important role in Acute Myeloid Leukemia progression. Kramer MH, Richardson SN, Li Y, Yin T, Helton NM, George DR, Cai M, Ramakrishnan SM, Katerndahl CD, Miller CA, Ley TJ. J Clin Invest. 2025 Aug 7:e195929. doi: 10.1172/JCI195929. PubMed 40773291.
Backbone
  Vector backbone: MSCV
  Backbone size w/o insert (bp): 6441
  Total vector size (bp): 6441
  Vector type: Mammalian Expression, Retroviral
Growth in bacteria
  Bacterial resistance: Ampicillin, 100 μg/mL
  Growth temperature: 37°C
  Growth strain: NEB Stable
  Copy number: High Copy
Gene/Insert
  Gene/Insert name: GFP
  Insert size (bp): 894
Terms and licenses: Academic/Nonprofit Terms; Industry Terms: Not Available to Industry
How to cite: MSCV-IRES-GFP was a gift from Timothy Ley (Addgene plasmid # 240128 ; http://n2t.net/addgene:240128 ; RRID:Addgene_240128)
