[The description below was written by a language model from this plasmid's Addgene catalogue record and pLannotate feature annotations shown in this document.]
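Description:
MSCV-IRES-GFP is a 6,441 bp gammaretroviral expression vector built on the murine stem cell virus (MSCV) backbone, intended for transducing mammalian cells. It is maintained in E. coli as a high-copy plasmid through a ColE1/pUC-type origin of replication and is selected with ampicillin via a β-lactamase gene driven by its own promoter. The annotation also picks up short fragments of lacI, the lac promoter/operator, lacZα, a tetracycline resistance gene, bom, rop and a retroviral env sequence. These appear to be non-functional remnants of the plasmid's construction history rather than working parts.

The retroviral cassette is flanked by 5' and 3' long terminal repeats of murine embryonic stem cell virus origin. The 5' LTR is followed by the Ψ packaging signal and a truncated gag sequence lacking its start codon, which together allow the transcribed genomic RNA to be packaged efficiently into virions when gag, pol and env are supplied in trans by a packaging cell line or helper plasmids. No separate internal promoter is annotated, so expression in target cells is presumably driven by the 5' LTR. Downstream lies an encephalomyocarditis virus IRES followed by EGFP, so the reporter is translated by internal ribosome entry.

In this design a gene of interest would be placed upstream of the IRES to give a bicistronic transcript in which GFP marks transduced cells. As deposited, however, the only listed insert is GFP, and no cloning site is annotated in the gag–IRES gap. The plasmid therefore most plausibly serves as an empty-vector, GFP-only control for stable retroviral transduction. The associated publication concerns GAB2 overexpression in acute myeloid leukemia.
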