Features (pLannotate 1.2.2; 19 found; start..end, strand, type, name):
    730..822     +  CDS            lacI (fragment): lac repressor; lacI; The lac repressor binds to the lac operator to inhibit transcription in E. coli. This inhibition can be relieved by adding lactose or isopropyl-β-D-thiogalactopyranoside (IPTG).
    835..856     +  protein_bind   CAP binding site: CAP binding activates transcription in the presence of cAMP. E. coli catabolite activator protein
    871..901     +  promoter       lac promoter: promoter for the E. coli lac operon
    909..925     +  protein_bind   lac operator: The lac repressor binds to the lac operator to inhibit transcription in E. coli. This inhibition can be relieved by adding lactose or isopropyl-β-D-thiogalactopyranoside (IPTG). lac repressor encoded by lacI
   1087..1601    -  LTR            3' LTR: 3' long terminal repeat from murine embryonic stem cell virus
   1660..1686    -  misc_feature   MCS (fragment): pBluescript multiple cloning site
   1703..2422    -  CDS            EGFP: the original enhanced GFP (Yang et al., 1996) mammalian codon-optimized
   2436..2898    -  misc_feature   IRES: internal ribosome entry site (IRES) of the encephalomyocarditis virus (EMCV)
   3032..3448    -  CDS            gag (truncated): truncated Moloney murine leukemia virus (MMLV) gag gene lacking the start codon
   3515..3856    -  misc_feature   MESV Ψ: packaging signal of murine embryonic stem cell virus
   3920..4436    -  LTR            5' LTR: 5' long terminal repeat from murine embryonic stem cell virus
   4478..4576    -  CDS            env (fragment): murine leukemia virus gPr80 envelope polyprotein precursor; env; proteolytically cleaved into gp70SU and p15TM subunits
   4577..4778    +  CDS            TcR (fragment): tetracycline efflux protein; tet; confers resistance to tetracycline
   4778..4927    +  CDS            lacZα (fragment): LacZα fragment of β-galactosidase; lacZ fragment
   4933..5032    -  misc_feature   bom (fragment): basis of mobility region from pBR322
   5134..5169    -  CDS            rop (fragment): Rop protein, which maintains plasmids at low copy number; rop
   5264..5368    +  promoter       AmpR promoter: bla
   5369..6229    +  CDS            AmpR: β-lactamase; bla; confers resistance to ampicillin, carbenicillin, and related antibiotics
   6400..547     +  rep_origin     ori (across the origin): high-copy-number ColE1/pMB1/pBR322/pUC origin of replication
>Addgene plasmid #240128 | MSCV-IRES-GFP | addgene full sequence | sequence record 479879 | Addgene NGS Result
AAAAAAACCACCGCTACCAGCGGTGGTTTGTTTGCCGGATCAAGAGCTACCAACTCTTTTTCCGAAGGTA
ACTGGCTTCAGCAGAGCGCAGATACCAAATACTGTTCTTCTAGTGTAGCCGTAGTTAGGCCACCACTTCA
AGAACTCTGTAGCACCGCCTACATACCTCGCTCTGCTAATCCTGTTACCAGTGGCTGCTGCCAGTGGCGA
TAAGTCGTGTCTTACCGGGTTGGACTCAAGACGATAGTTACCGGATAAGGCGCAGCGGTCGGGCTGAACG
GGGGGTTCGTGCACACAGCCCAGCTTGGAGCGAACGACCTACACCGAACTGAGATACCTACAGCGTGAGC
TATGAGAAAGCGCCACGCTTCCCGAAGGGAGAAAGGCGGACAGGTATCCGGTAAGCGGCAGGGTCGGAAC
AGGAGAGCGCACGAGGGAGCTTCCAGGGGGAAACGCCTGGTATCTTTATAGTCCTGTCGGGTTTCGCCAC
CTCTGACTTGAGCGTCGATTTTTGTGATGCTCGTCAGGGGGGCGGAGCCTATGGAAAAACGCCAGCAACG
CGGCCTTTTTACGGTTCCTGGCCTTTTGCTGGCCTTTTGCTCACATGTTCTTTCCTGCGTTATCCCCTGA
TTCTGTGGATAACCGTATTACCGCCTTTGAGTGAGCTGATACCGCTCGCCGCAGCCGAACGACCGAGCGC
AGCGAGTCAGTGAGCGAGGAAGCGGAAGAGCGCCCAATACGCAAACCGCCTCTCCCCGCGCGTTGGCCGA
TTCATTAATGCAGCTGGCACGACAGGTTTCCCGACTGGAAAGCGGGCAGTGAGCGCAACGCAATTAATGT
GAGTTAGCTCACTCATTAGGCACCCCAGGCTTTACACTTTATGCTTCCGGCTCGTATGTTGTGTGGAATT
GTGAGCGGATAACAATTTCACAATTCTCCCCAGCTCTTTCTGCGCTGTCCATAATGAACTATTTCAGGAG
TATTGGAGTATGTGGATTCAAAACAGTGGCTAATTGAGTCAGGATTACTTAATATTCGACTCCTACCCTC
AGAATGTTGTTCTCCAACTTCAAGAAACTGTTACCCATGAAAGACCCCCGCTGACGGGTAGTCAATCACT
CAGAGGAGACCCTCCCAAGGAACAGCGAGACCACAAGTCGGATGCAACTGCAAGAGGGTTTATTGGATAC
ACGGGTACCCGGGCGACGCAGTCTATCGGAGGACTGGCGCGCCGAGTGAGGGGTTGTGGGCTCTTTTATT
GAGCTCGGGGAGCAGAAGCGCGCGAACAGAAGCGAGAAGCGAACTGATTGGTTAGTTCAAATAAGGCACA
GGGTCATTTCAGGTCCTTGGGGCACCCTGGAAACATCTGATGGTTCTCTAGAAACTGCTGAGGGCGGGAC
CGCATCTGGGGACCATCTGTTCTTGGCCCTGAGCCGGGGCAGGAACTGCTTACCACAGATATCCTGTTTG
GCCCATATTCTGCTGTCTCTCTGTTCCTAACCTTGATCTGAACTTCTCTATTCTCAGTTATGTATTTTCC
ATGCCTTGCAAAATGGCGTTACTTAAGCTAGCTTGCCAAACCTACAGGTGGGGTCTTTCATTCCCCCCTT
TTTCTGGAGACTAAATAAAATCTTTTATTTTATCGATAAGCTTGGCTGCAGGTCGACGGTATCGATAAGC
TTGATAATTCTTAATTAATTCATTACTTGTACAGCTCGTCCATGCCGAGAGTGATCCCGGCGGCGGTCAC
GAACTCCAGCAGGACCATGTGATCGCGCTTCTCGTTGGGGTCTTTGCTCAGGGCGGACTGGGTGCTCAGG
TAGTGGTTGTCGGGCAGCAGCACGGGGCCGTCGCCGATGGGGGTGTTCTGCTGGTAGTGGTCGGCGAGCT
GCACGCTGCCGTCCTCGATGTTGTGGCGGATCTTGAAGTTCGCCTTGATGCCGTTCTTCTGCTTGTCGGC
CATGATATAGACGTTGTGGCTGTTGTAGTTGTACTCCAGCTTGTGCCCCAGGATGTTGCCGTCCTCCTTG
AAGTCGATGCCCTTCAGCTCGATGCGGTTCACCAGGGTGTCGCCCTCGAACTTCACCTCGGCGCGGGTCT
TGTAGTTGCCGTCGTCCTTGAAGAAGATGGTGCGCTCCTGGACGTAGCCTTCGGGCATGGCGGACTTGAA
GAAGTCGTGCTGCTTCATGTGGTCGGGGTAGCGGCTGAAGCACTGCACGCCGTAGGTCAGGGTGGTCACG
AGGGTGGGCCAGGGCACGGGCAGCTTGCCGGTGGTGCAGATGAACTTCAGGGTCAGCTTGCCGTAGGTGG
CATCGCCCTCGCCCTCGCCAGACACGCTGAACTTGTGGCCGTTTACGTCGCCGTCCAGCTCGACCAGGAT
GGGCACCACCCCGGTGAACAGCTCCTCGCCCTTGCTCACCATGGTTGTGGCCATATTATCATCGTGTTTT
TCAAAGGAAAACCACGTCCCCGTGGTTCGGGGGGCCTAGACGTTTTTTTAACCTCGACTAAACACATGTA
AAGCATGTGCACCGAGGCCCCAGATCAGATCCCATACAATGGGGTACCTTCTGGGCATCCTTCAGCCCCT
TGTTGAATACGCTTGAGGAGAGCCATTTGACTCTTTCCACAACTATCCAACTCACAACGTGGCACTGGGG
TTGTGCCGCCTTTGCAGGTGTATCTTATACACGTGGCTTTTGGCCGCAGAGGCACCTGTCGCCAGGTGGG
GGGTTCCGCTGCCTGCAAAGGGTCGCTACAGACGTTGTTTGTCTTCAAGAAGCTTCCAGAGGAACTGCTT
CCTTCACGACATTCAACAGACCTTGCATTCCTTTGGCGAGAGGGGAAAGACCCCTAGGAATGCTCGTCAA
GAAGACAGGGCCAGGTTTCCGGGCCCTCACATTGCCAAAAGACGGCAATATGGTGGAAAATAACATATAG
ACAAACGCACACCGGCCTTATTCCAAGCGGCTTCGGCCAGTAACGTTAGGGGGGGGGGGCGGAATTCGTT
AACCTCGAGAGATCTAATTCCGGCGCCTAGAGAAGGAGTGAGGGCTGGATAAAGGGAGGATCGAGGCGGG
GTCGAACGAGGAGGTTCAAGGGGGAGAGACGGGGCGGATGGAGGAAGAGGAGGCGGAGGCTTAGGGTGTA
CAAAGGGCTTGACCCAGGGAGGGGGGTCAAAAGCCAAGGCTTCCCAGGTCACGATGTAGGGGACCTGGTC
TGGGTGTCCATGCGGGCCAGGTGAAAAGACCTTGATCTTAACCTGGGTGATGAGGTCTCGGTTAAAGGTG
CCGTCTCGCGGCCATCCGACGTTAAAGGTTGGCCATTCTGCAGAGCAGAAGGTAACCCAACGTCTCTTCT
TGACATCTACCGACTGGTTGTGAGCGATCCGCTCGACATCTTTCCAGTGACCTAAGGTCAAACTTAAGGG
AGTGGTAACAGTCTGGCCCTAATTTTCAGACAAATACAGAAACACAGTCAGACAGAGACAACACAGAACG
ATGCTGCAGCGCTGCAGCAGACAAGACGCGCGGCTTCGGTTCCAAACCGAAAGCAAAAATTCAGACGGAG
GCGGGAACTGTTTTAGGTTCTCGTCTCCTACCAGAACCACATATCCTGACGGGGTCGGATTCCACATCGA
CTCCCTTCCTCAGGTCGGGCCACAAAAACGGCCCCCAAAGTCCCTGGGACGTCTCCCAGGGTTGCGGCCG
GGTGTTCAGAACTCGTCAGTTCCACCACGGGTCCGCCAGATACAGAGCTAGTTAGCTAACTAGTACAGAC
GCAGGCGCAAACATTAGATGCCGGCACAAACACGCACAAAGACAGAGACAGACACGAAACGACCGCTGGC
CAGCTTACCTCCCGGCGGGGGGGTCGGTGGTCCCTGGGCAGGGGTCTCCAAATCTCGGTGGAACCTCCAA
ATGAAAGACCCCCGAGGTGGGCAGTCAATCAATCTGAGGAGACCCTCCCAAGGATCAGCGAGTCCACGAT
TCGGATGCAAACAGCAAGAGGCTTTATTGGGAATACGGGTACCCGGGCGACGCAGTCTATCGGAGGACTG
GCGCGCCGAGTGAGGGGTTGTGGGCTCTTTTATTGAGCTCGGGGAGCAGAAGCGCGCGAACAGAAGCGAG
AAGCGAACTGATTGGTTAGTTCAAATAAGGCACAGGGTCATTTCAGGTCCTTGGGGCACCCTGGAAACAT
CTGATGGTTCTCTAGAAACTGCTGAGGGCGGGACCGCATCTGGGGACCATCTGTTCTTGGCCCTGAGCCG
GGGCAGGAACTGCTTACCACAGATATCCTGTTTGGCCCATATTCTGCTGTCTCTCTGTTCCTAACCTTGA
TCTGAACTTCTCTATTCTCAGTTATGTATTTTCCATGCCTTGCAAAATGGCGTTACTTAAGCTAGCTTGC
CAAACCTACAGGTGGGGTCTTTCATTCCCCCCTTTTTCTGGAGACTAAATAAAATCTTTTATTTTATCTA
TGGCTCGTACTCTATAGGCTTCAGCTGGTGATATTGTTGAGTCAAAACTAGAGCCTGGACCACTGATATC
CTGTCTTTAACAAATTGGACTAATCGCCTCTACGCCGGACGCATCGTGGCCGGCATCACCGGCGCCACAG
GTGCGGTTGCTGGCGCCTATATCGCCGACATCACCGATGGGGAAGATCGGGCTCGCCACTTCGGGCTCAT
GAGCGCTTGTTTCGGCGTGGGTATGGTGGCAGGCCCCGTGGCCGGGGGACTGTTGGGCGCCATCTCCTTG
CATGCACCATTCCTTGCGCCGTCGTTTTACAACGTCGTGACTGGGAAAACCCTGGCGTTACCCAACTTAA
TCGCCTTGCAGCACATCCCCCTTTCGCCAGCTGGCGTAATAGCGAAGAGGCCCGCACCGATCGCCCTTCC
CAACAGTTGCGCAGCCTGAATGGCGAATGGCGCCTGATGCGGTATTTTCTCCTTACGCATCTGTGCGGTA
TTTCACACCGCATATGGTGCACTCTCAGTACAATCTGCTCTGATGCCGCATAGTTAAGCCAGCCCCGACA
CCCGCCAACACCCGCTGACGCGCCCTGACGGGCTTGTCTGCTCCCGGCATCCGCTTACAGACAAGCTGTG
ACCGTCTCCGGGAGCTGCATGTGTCAGAGGTTTTCACCGTCATCACCGAAACGCGCGAGACGAAAGGGCC
TCGTGATACGCCTATTTTTATAGGTTAATGTCATGATAATAATGGTTTCTTAGACGTCAGGTGGCACTTT
TCGGGGAAATGTGCGCGGAACCCCTATTTGTTTATTTTTCTAAATACATTCAAATATGTATCCGCTCATG
AGACAATAACCCTGATAAATGCTTCAATAATATTGAAAAAGGAAGAGTATGAGTATTCAACATTTCCGTG
TCGCCCTTATTCCCTTTTTTGCGGCATTTTGCCTTCCTGTTTTTGCTCACCCAGAAACGCTGGTGAAAGT
AAAAGATGCTGAAGATCAGTTGGGTGCACGAGTGGGTTACATCGAACTGGATCTCAACAGCGGTAAGATC
CTTGAGAGTTTTCGCCCCGAAGAACGTTTTCCAATGATGAGCACTTTTAAAGTTCTGCTATGTGGCGCGG
TATTATCCCGTATTGACGCCGGGCAAGAGCAACTCGGTCGCCGCATACACTATTCTCAGAATGACTTGGT
TGAGTACTCACCAGTCACAGAAAAGCATCTTACGGATGGCATGACAGTAAGAGAATTATGCAGTGCTGCC
ATAACCATGAGTGATAACACTGCGGCCAACTTACTTCTGACAACGATCGGAGGACCGAAGGAGCTAACCG
CTTTTTTGCACAACATGGGGGATCATGTAACTCGCCTTGATCGTTGGGAACCGGAGCTGAATGAAGCCAT
ACCAAACGACGAGCGTGACACCACGATGCCTGTAGCAATGGCAACAACGTTGCGCAAACTATTAACTGGC
GAACTACTTACTCTAGCTTCCCGGCAACAATTAATAGACTGGATGGAGGCGGATAAAGTTGCAGGACCAC
TTCTGCGCTCGGCCCTTCCGGCTGGCTGGTTTATTGCTGATAAATCTGGAGCCGGTGAGCGTGGGTCTCG
CGGTATCATTGCAGCACTGGGGCCAGATGGTAAGCCCTCCCGTATCGTAGTTATCTACACGACGGGGAGT
CAGGCAACTATGGATGAACGAAATAGACAGATCGCTGAGATAGGTGCCTCACTGATTAAGCATTGGTAAC
TGTCAGACCAAGTTTACTCATATATACTTTAGATTGATTTAAAACTTCATTTTTAATTTAAAAGGATCTA
GGTGAAGATCCTTTTTGATAATCTCATGACCAAAATCCCTTAACGTGAGTTTTCGTTCCACTGAGCGTCA
GACCCCGTAGAAAAGATCAAAGGATCTTCTTGAGATCCTTTTTTTCTGCGCGTAATCTGCTGCTTGCAAA
C
